Addgene plasmid #76881: PLXNA4 gRNA (BRDN0001148179)
Purpose: 3rd generation lentiviral gRNA plasmid targeting human PLXNA4
Depositing lab: John Doench & David Root. Depositing organization: Broad Institute. Publication: Optimized sgRNA design to maximize activity and minimize off-target effects of CRISPR-Cas9. Doench JG, Fusi N, Sullender M, Hegde M, Vaimberg EW, Donovan KF, Smith I, Tothova Z, Wilen C, Orchard R, Virgin HW, Listgarten J, Root DE. Nat Biotechnol. 2016 Jan 18. doi: 10.1038/nbt.3437. PubMed 26780180.
Backbone
  Vector backbone: lentiGuide-Puro
  Backbone manufacturer: Zhang Lab (Addgene plasmid # 52963)
  Vector type: Mammalian Expression, Lentiviral, CRISPR
  Selectable markers: Puromycin
Growth in bacteria
  Bacterial resistance: Ampicillin, 100 μg/mL
  Growth temperature: 37°C
  Growth strain: DH5alpha
  Copy number: High Copy
Gene/Insert
  Gene/Insert name: PLXNA4 (alt names: PLXNA4; NM_020911.1)
  gRNA/shRNA sequence: ACATGATGTAGAGTTGCTCG
  Species: H. sapiens (human)
  Entrez Gene: PLXNA4 (a.k.a. tcag7.1291, FAYV2820, PLEXA4, PLXNA4A, PLXNA4B, PRO34003)
  Promoter: hU6
  Cloning method: Unknown
  Sequencing primers: 5′ U6-F; 3′ pS2-R
Terms and licenses: Academic/Nonprofit Terms; Industry Terms: Not Available to Industry
Depositor comments: The gRNA was designed to target the following Genbank reference sequence(s): NM_020911.1. Note that this plasmid does NOT contain Cas9. It should be used in conjunction with lentiCas9-Blast (Addgene #52962) or otherwise with cell lines already expressing Cas9. Browse the full kinome gRNA library at http://www.addgene.org/pooled-library/broadgpp-human-kinome/ or visit http://www.broadinstitute.org/rnai/public/ for detailed protocols and information.
How to cite: PLXNA4 gRNA (BRDN0001148179) was a gift from John Doench & David Root (Addgene plasmid # 76881 ; http://n2t.net/addgene:76881 ; RRID:Addgene_76881)
