[The description below was written by a language model from this plasmid's Addgene catalogue record and pLannotate feature annotations shown in this document.]
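Description:
PLXNA4 gRNA (BRDN0001148179) is a third-generation lentiviral guide RNA plasmid built on the lentiGuide-Puro backbone and designed to direct Streptococcus pyogenes Cas9 to the human PLXNA4 gene (plexin A4). In bacteria it is maintained through a high-copy ColE1/pUC-type origin with β-lactamase conferring ampicillin resistance. The backbone also carries an f1 origin, an SV40 origin and poly(A) signal, and remnants of lac and T7/T3 cloning-vector sequences that play no role in the payload.

The transfer cassette is framed by an RSV promoter fused to a truncated HIV-1 5' LTR, which makes genomic RNA production Tat-independent, and by a self-inactivating ΔU3 3' LTR. The cassette contains the Ψ packaging signal with a partial gag sequence, the Rev response element for Rev-dependent nuclear export, and a cPPT/CTS. The human U6 RNA polymerase III promoter drives the PLXNA4-specific 20-nucleotide spacer joined to the SpCas9 gRNA scaffold. Downstream, the EF-1α core promoter with its intron A expresses puromycin N-acetyltransferase for selection of transduced mammalian cells, and a WPRE enhances expression of that transcript.

The plasmid does not encode Cas9, so it is intended for use alongside a separate Cas9 lentivirus or in cells that already express the nuclease. The guide was designed against a PLXNA4 RefSeq transcript and belongs to a human kinome gRNA collection associated with work on optimized sgRNA design for higher on-target activity and fewer off-target effects. Its typical use is to package lentivirus for stable delivery of the guide and knockout of PLXNA4 in human cells.
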