Features (pLannotate 1.2.2; 29 found; start..end, strand, type, name):
     14..80      +  CDS            small t antigen (fragment): SV40 (simian virus 40) small t antigen
    106..317     +  promoter       EF-1α core promoter: core promoter for human elongation factor EF-1α
    318..1256    +  intron         EF-1α intron A: intron upstream of the start codon of human EF-1α
   1278..1877    +  CDS            PuroR (fragment): puromycin N-acetyltransferase; pac from Streptomyces; confers resistance to puromycin
   1893..2481    +  misc_feature   WPRE: woodchuck hepatitis virus posttranscriptional regulatory element
   2532..2551    +  misc_feature   cPPT/CTS (fragment): central polypurine tract and central termination sequence of HIV-1
   2553..2786    +  LTR            3' LTR (ΔU3): self-inactivating 3' long terminal repeat (LTR) from HIV-1
   2864..2985    +  polyA_signal   SV40 poly(A) signal: SV40 polyadenylation signal
   3025..3160    +  rep_origin     SV40 ori: SV40 origin of replication
   3181..3199    -  promoter       T7 promoter: promoter for bacteriophage T7 RNA polymerase
   3207..3362    +  CDS            lacZα (fragment): LacZα fragment of β-galactosidase; lacZ fragment
   3367..3795    +  rep_origin     f1 ori (sequence partly withheld): f1 bacteriophage origin of replication; arrow indicates direction of (+) strand synthesis
   3848..3952    +  promoter       AmpR promoter: bla
   3953..4813    +  CDS            AmpR: β-lactamase; bla; confers resistance to ampicillin, carbenicillin, and related antibiotics
   4984..5572    +  rep_origin     ori: high-copy-number ColE1/pMB1/pBR322/pUC origin of replication
   5755..5847    +  CDS            lacI (fragment): lac repressor; lacI; The lac repressor binds to the lac operator to inhibit transcription in E. coli. This inhibition can be relieved by adding lactose or isopropyl-β-D-thiogalactopyranoside (IPTG).
   5860..5881    +  protein_bind   CAP binding site: CAP binding activates transcription in the presence of cAMP. E. coli catabolite activator protein
   5896..5926    +  promoter       lac promoter: promoter for the E. coli lac operon
   5934..5950    +  protein_bind   lac operator: The lac repressor binds to the lac operator to inhibit transcription in E. coli. This inhibition can be relieved by adding lactose or isopropyl-β-D-thiogalactopyranoside (IPTG). lac repressor encoded by lacI
   5995..6013    +  promoter       T3 promoter: promoter for bacteriophage T3 RNA polymerase
   6041..6267    +  promoter       RSV promoter: Rous sarcoma virus enhancer/promoter
   6268..6448    +  LTR            5' LTR (truncated): truncated 5' long terminal repeat (LTR) from HIV-1
   6495..6620    +  misc_feature   HIV-1 Ψ: packaging signal of human immunodeficiency virus type 1
   6604..6967    +  CDS            HIV-1 gag (fragment): gag protein from human immunodeficiency virus 1; gag
   7113..7346    +  misc_feature   RRE: The Rev response element (RRE) of HIV-1 allows for Rev-dependent mRNA export from the nucleus to the cytoplasm.
   7723..7749    +  CDS            Rev (fragment): human immunodeficiency virus 1 (HIV-1) Rev protein; rev; enhances nuclear export of unspliced and incompletely spliced viral mRNAs
   7753..7993    +  promoter       U6 promoter: RNA polymerase III promoter for human U6 snRNA
   8023..8098    +  misc_RNA       gRNA scaffold: guide RNA scaffold for the Streptococcus pyogenes CRISPR/Cas9 system
   8154..8271    +  misc_feature   cPPT/CTS: central polypurine tract and central termination sequence of HIV-1
>Addgene plasmid #76881 | PLXNA4 gRNA (BRDN0001148179) | addgene full sequence | sequence record 186690 | Addgene Assembled Sequence
CCCGGGTGCAAAGATGGATAAAGTTTTAAACAGAGAGGAATCTTTGCAGCTAATGGACCTTCTAGGTCTT
GAAAGGAGTGGGAATTGGCTCCGGTGCCCGTCAGTGGGCAGAGCGCACATCGCCCACAGTCCCCGAGAAG
TTGGGGGGAGGGGTCGGCAATTGATCCGGTGCCTAGAGAAGGTGGCGCGGGGTAAACTGGGAAAGTGATG
TCGTGTACTGGCTCCGCCTTTTTCCCGAGGGTGGGGGAGAACCGTATATAAGTGCAGTAGTCGCCGTGAA
CGTTCTTTTTCGCAACGGGTTTGCCGCCAGAACACAGGTAAGTGCCGTGTGTGGTTCCCGCGGGCCTGGC
CTCTTTACGGGTTATGGCCCTTGCGTGCCTTGAATTACTTCCACCTGGCTGCAGTACGTGATTCTTGATC
CCGAGCTTCGGGTTGGAAGTGGGTGGGAGAGTTCGAGGCCTTGCGCTTAAGGAGCCCCTTCGCCTCGTGC
TTGAGTTGAGGCCTGGCCTGGGCGCTGGGGCCGCCGCGTGCGAATCTGGTGGCACCTTCGCGCCTGTCTC
GCTGCTTTCGATAAGTCTCTAGCCATTTAAAATTTTTGATGACCTGCTGCGACGCTTTTTTTCTGGCAAG
ATAGTCTTGTAAATGCGGGCCAAGATCTGCACACTGGTATTTCGGTTTTTGGGGCCGCGGGCGGCGACGG
GGCCCGTGCGTCCCAGCGCACATGTTCGGCGAGGCGGGGCCTGCGAGCGCGGCCACCGAGAATCGGACGG
GGGTAGTCTCAAGCTGGCCGGCCTGCTCTGGTGCCTGGCCTCGCGCCGCCGTGTATCGCCCCGCCCTGGG
CGGCAAGGCTGGCCCGGTCGGCACCAGTTGCGTGAGCGGAAAGATGGCCGCTTCCCGGCCCTGCTGCAGG
GAGCTCAAAATGGAGGACGCGGCGCTCGGGAGAGCGGGCGGGTGAGTCACCCACACAAAGGAAAAGGGCC
TTTCCGTCCTCAGCCGTCGCTTCATGTGACTCCACGGAGTACCGGGCGCCGTCCAGGCACCTCGATTAGT
TCTCGAGCTTTTGGAGTACGTCGTCTTTAGGTTGGGGGGAGGGGTTTTATGCGATGGAGTTTCCCCACAC
TGAGTGGGTGGAGACTGAAGTTAGGCCAGCTTGGCACTTGATGTAATTCTCCTTGGAATTTGCCCTTTTT
GAGTTTGGATCTTGGTTCATTCTCAAGCCTCAGACAGTGGTTCAAAGTTTTTTTCTTCCATTTCAGGTGT
CGTGACGTACGGCCACCATGACCGAGTACAAGCCCACGGTGCGCCTCGCCACCCGCGACGACGTCCCCAG
GGCCGTACGCACCCTCGCCGCCGCGTTCGCCGACTACCCCGCCACGCGCCACACCGTCGATCCGGACCGC
CACATCGAGCGGGTCACCGAGCTGCAAGAACTCTTCCTCACGCGCGTCGGGCTCGACATCGGCAAGGTGT
GGGTCGCGGACGACGGCGCCGCCGTGGCGGTCTGGACCACGCCGGAGAGCGTCGAAGCGGGGGCGGTGTT
CGCCGAGATCGGCCCGCGCATGGCCGAGTTGAGCGGTTCCCGGCTGGCCGCGCAGCAACAGATGGAAGGC
CTCCTGGCGCCGCACCGGCCCAAGGAGCCCGCGTGGTTCCTGGCCACCGTCGGAGTCTCGCCCGACCACC
AGGGCAAGGGTCTGGGCAGCGCCGTCGTGCTCCCCGGAGTGGAGGCGGCCGAGCGCGCCGGGGTGCCCGC
CTTCCTGGAGACCTCCGCGCCCCGCAACCTCCCCTTCTACGAGCGGCTCGGCTTCACCGTCACCGCCGAC
GTCGAGGTGCCCGAAGGACCGCGCACCTGGTGCATGACCCGCAAGCCCGGTGCCTGAACGCGTTAAGTCG
ACAATCAACCTCTGGATTACAAAATTTGTGAAAGATTGACTGGTATTCTTAACTATGTTGCTCCTTTTAC
GCTATGTGGATACGCTGCTTTAATGCCTTTGTATCATGCTATTGCTTCCCGTATGGCTTTCATTTTCTCC
TCCTTGTATAAATCCTGGTTGCTGTCTCTTTATGAGGAGTTGTGGCCCGTTGTCAGGCAACGTGGCGTGG
TGTGCACTGTGTTTGCTGACGCAACCCCCACTGGTTGGGGCATTGCCACCACCTGTCAGCTCCTTTCCGG
GACTTTCGCTTTCCCCCTCCCTATTGCCACGGCGGAACTCATCGCCGCCTGCCTTGCCCGCTGCTGGACA
GGGGCTCGGCTGTTGGGCACTGACAATTCCGTGGTGTTGTCGGGGAAATCATCGTCCTTTCCTTGGCTGC
TCGCCTGTGTTGCCACCTGGATTCTGCGCGGGACGTCCTTCTGCTACGTCCCTTCGGCCCTCAATCCAGC
GGACCTTCCTTCCCGCGGCCTGCTGCCGGCTCTGCGGCCTCTTCCGCGTCTTCGCCTTCGCCCTCAGACG
AGTCGGATCTCCCTTTGGGCCGCCTCCCCGCGTCGACTTTAAGACCAATGACTTACAAGGCAGCTGTAGA
TCTTAGCCACTTTTTAAAAGAAAAGGGGGGACTGGAAGGGCTAATTCACTCCCAACGAAGACAAGATCTG
CTTTTTGCTTGTACTGGGTCTCTCTGGTTAGACCAGATCTGAGCCTGGGAGCTCTCTGGCTAACTAGGGA
ACCCACTGCTTAAGCCTCAATAAAGCTTGCCTTGAGTGCTTCAAGTAGTGTGTGCCCGTCTGTTGTGTGA
CTCTGGTAACTAGAGATCCCTCAGACCCTTTTAGTCAGTGTGGAAAATCTCTAGCAGTACGTATAGTAGT
TCATGTCATCTTATTATTCAGTATTTATAACTTGCAAAGAAATGAATATCAGAGAGTGAGAGGAACTTGT
TTATTGCAGCTTATAATGGTTACAAATAAAGCAATAGCATCACAAATTTCACAAATAAAGCATTTTTTTC
ACTGCATTCTAGTTGTGGTTTGTCCAAACTCATCAATGTATCTTATCATGTCTGGCTCTAGCTATCCCGC
CCCTAACTCCGCCCATCCCGCCCCTAACTCCGCCCAGTTCCGCCCATTCTCCGCCCCATGGCTGACTAAT
TTTTTTTATTTATGCAGAGGCCGAGGCCGCCTCGGCCTCTGAGCTATTCCAGAAGTAGTGAGGAGGCTTT
TTTGGAGGCCTAGGGACGTACCCAATTCGCCCTATAGTGAGTCGTATTACGCGCGCTCACTGGCCGTCGT
TTTACAACGTCGTGACTGGGAAAACCCTGGCGTTACCCAACTTAATCGCCTTGCAGCACATCCCCCTTTC
GCCAGCTGGCGTAATAGCGAAGAGGCCCGCACCGATCGCCCTTCCCAACAGTTGCGCAGCCTGAATGGCG
AATGGG
[124 nt withheld, positions 3367-3490]
C
[91 nt withheld, positions 3492-3582]
A
[49 nt withheld, positions 3584-3632]
CCTTTGACGTTGGAGTCCACGTTCTTT
[37 nt withheld, positions 3660-3696]
ACCCTATCTCGGTCTATTCTTTTGATTTATAAGGGATTTTGCCGATTTCGGCCTATTGGTTAAAAAATGA
GCTGATTTAACAAAAATTTAACGCGAATTTTAACAAAATATTAACGCTTACAATTTAGGTGGCACTTTTC
GGGGAAATGTGCGCGGAACCCCTATTTGTTTATTTTTCTAAATACATTCAAATATGTATCCGCTCATGAG
ACAATAACCCTGATAAATGCTTCAATAATATTGAAAAAGGAAGAGTATGAGTATTCAACATTTCCGTGTC
GCCCTTATTCCCTTTTTTGCGGCATTTTGCCTTCCTGTTTTTGCTCACCCAGAAACGCTGGTGAAAGTAA
AAGATGCTGAAGATCAGTTGGGTGCACGAGTGGGTTACATCGAACTGGATCTCAACAGCGGTAAGATCCT
TGAGAGTTTTCGCCCCGAAGAACGTTTTCCAATGATGAGCACTTTTAAAGTTCTGCTATGTGGCGCGGTA
TTATCCCGTATTGACGCCGGGCAAGAGCAACTCGGTCGCCGCATACACTATTCTCAGAATGACTTGGTTG
AGTACTCACCAGTCACAGAAAAGCATCTTACGGATGGCATGACAGTAAGAGAATTATGCAGTGCTGCCAT
AACCATGAGTGATAACACTGCGGCCAACTTACTTCTGACAACGATCGGAGGACCGAAGGAGCTAACCGCT
TTTTTGCACAACATGGGGGATCATGTAACTCGCCTTGATCGTTGGGAACCGGAGCTGAATGAAGCCATAC
CAAACGACGAGCGTGACACCACGATGCCTGTAGCAATGGCAACAACGTTGCGCAAACTATTAACTGGCGA
ACTACTTACTCTAGCTTCCCGGCAACAATTAATAGACTGGATGGAGGCGGATAAAGTTGCAGGACCACTT
CTGCGCTCGGCCCTTCCGGCTGGCTGGTTTATTGCTGATAAATCTGGAGCCGGTGAGCGTGGGTCTCGCG
GTATCATTGCAGCACTGGGGCCAGATGGTAAGCCCTCCCGTATCGTAGTTATCTACACGACGGGGAGTCA
GGCAACTATGGATGAACGAAATAGACAGATCGCTGAGATAGGTGCCTCACTGATTAAGCATTGGTAACTG
TCAGACCAAGTTTACTCATATATACTTTAGATTGATTTAAAACTTCATTTTTAATTTAAAAGGATCTAGG
TGAAGATCCTTTTTGATAATCTCATGACCAAAATCCCTTAACGTGAGTTTTCGTTCCACTGAGCGTCAGA
CCCCGTAGAAAAGATCAAAGGATCTTCTTGAGATCCTTTTTTTCTGCGCGTAATCTGCTGCTTGCAAACA
AAAAAACCACCGCTACCAGCGGTGGTTTGTTTGCCGGATCAAGAGCTACCAACTCTTTTTCCGAAGGTAA
CTGGCTTCAGCAGAGCGCAGATACCAAATACTGTTCTTCTAGTGTAGCCGTAGTTAGGCCACCACTTCAA
GAACTCTGTAGCACCGCCTACATACCTCGCTCTGCTAATCCTGTTACCAGTGGCTGCTGCCAGTGGCGAT
AAGTCGTGTCTTACCGGGTTGGACTCAAGACGATAGTTACCGGATAAGGCGCAGCGGTCGGGCTGAACGG
GGGGTTCGTGCACACAGCCCAGCTTGGAGCGAACGACCTACACCGAACTGAGATACCTACAGCGTGAGCT
ATGAGAAAGCGCCACGCTTCCCGAAGGGAGAAAGGCGGACAGGTATCCGGTAAGCGGCAGGGTCGGAACA
GGAGAGCGCACGAGGGAGCTTCCAGGGGGAAACGCCTGGTATCTTTATAGTCCTGTCGGGTTTCGCCACC
TCTGACTTGAGCGTCGATTTTTGTGATGCTCGTCAGGGGGGCGGAGCCTATGGAAAAACGCCAGCAACGC
GGCCTTTTTACGGTTCCTGGCCTTTTGCTGGCCTTTTGCTCACATGTTCTTTCCTGCGTTATCCCCTGAT
TCTGTGGATAACCGTATTACCGCCTTTGAGTGAGCTGATACCGCTCGCCGCAGCCGAACGACCGAGCGCA
GCGAGTCAGTGAGCGAGGAAGCGGAAGAGCGCCCAATACGCAAACCGCCTCTCCCCGCGCGTTGGCCGAT
TCATTAATGCAGCTGGCACGACAGGTTTCCCGACTGGAAAGCGGGCAGTGAGCGCAACGCAATTAATGTG
AGTTAGCTCACTCATTAGGCACCCCAGGCTTTACACTTTATGCTTCCGGCTCGTATGTTGTGTGGAATTG
TGAGCGGATAACAATTTCACACAGGAAACAGCTATGACCATGATTACGCCAAGCGCGCAATTAACCCTCA
CTAAAGGGAACAAAAGCTGGAGCTGCAAGCTTAATGTAGTCTTATGCAATACTCTTGTAGTCTTGCAACA
TGGTAACGATGAGTTAGCAACATGCCTTACAAGGAGAGAAAAAGCACCGTGCATGCCGATTGGTGGAAGT
AAGGTGGTACGATCGTGCCTTATTAGGAAGGCAACAGACGGGTCTGACATGGATTGGACGAACCACTGAA
TTGCCGCATTGCAGAGATATTGTATTTAAGTGCCTAGCTCGATACATAAACGGGTCTCTCTGGTTAGACC
AGATCTGAGCCTGGGAGCTCTCTGGCTAACTAGGGAACCCACTGCTTAAGCCTCAATAAAGCTTGCCTTG
AGTGCTTCAAGTAGTGTGTGCCCGTCTGTTGTGTGACTCTGGTAACTAGAGATCCCTCAGACCCTTTTAG
TCAGTGTGGAAAATCTCTAGCAGTGGCGCCCGAACAGGGACTTGAAAGCGAAAGGGAAACCAGAGGAGCT
CTCTCGACGCAGGACTCGGCTTGCTGAAGCGCGCACGGCAAGAGGCGAGGGGCGGCGACTGGTGAGTACG
CCAAAAATTTTGACTAGCGGAGGCTAGAAGGAGAGAGATGGGTGCGAGAGCGTCAGTATTAAGCGGGGGA
GAATTAGATCGCGATGGGAAAAAATTCGGTTAAGGCCAGGGGGAAAGAAAAAATATAAATTAAAACATAT
AGTATGGGCAAGCAGGGAGCTAGAACGATTCGCAGTTAATCCTGGCCTGTTAGAAACATCAGAAGGCTGT
AGACAAATACTGGGACAGCTACAACCATCCCTTCAGACAGGATCAGAAGAACTTAGATCATTATATAATA
CAGTAGCAACCCTCTATTGTGTGCATCAAAGGATAGAGATAAAAGACACCAAGGAAGCTTTAGACAAGAT
AGAGGAAGAGCAAAACAAAAGTAAGACCACCGCACAGCAAGCGGCCGCTGATCTTCAGACCTGGAGGAGG
AGATATGAGGGACAATTGGAGAAGTGAATTATATAAATATAAAGTAGTAAAAATTGAACCATTAGGAGTA
GCACCCACCAAGGCAAAGAGAAGAGTGGTGCAGAGAGAAAAAAGAGCAGTGGGAATAGGAGCTTTGTTCC
TTGGGTTCTTGGGAGCAGCAGGAAGCACTATGGGCGCAGCGTCAATGACGCTGACGGTACAGGCCAGACA
ATTATTGTCTGGTATAGTGCAGCAGCAGAACAATTTGCTGAGGGCTATTGAGGCGCAACAGCATCTGTTG
CAACTCACAGTCTGGGGCATCAAGCAGCTCCAGGCAAGAATCCTGGCTGTGGAAAGATACCTAAAGGATC
AACAGCTCCTGGGGATTTGGGGTTGCTCTGGAAAACTCATTTGCACCACTGCTGTGCCTTGGAATGCTAG
TTGGAGTAATAAATCTCTGGAACAGATTTGGAATCACACGACCTGGATGGAGTGGGACAGAGAAATTAAC
AATTACACAAGCTTAATACACTCCTTAATTGAAGAATCGCAAAACCAGCAAGAAAAGAATGAACAAGAAT
TATTGGAATTAGATAAATGGGCAAGTTTGTGGAATTGGTTTAACATAACAAATTGGCTGTGGTATATAAA
ATTATTCATAATGATAGTAGGAGGCTTGGTAGGTTTAAGAATAGTTTTTGCTGTACTTTCTATAGTGAAT
AGAGTTAGGCAGGGATATTCACCATTATCGTTTCAGACCCACCTCCCAACCCCGAGGGGACCCAGAGAGG
GCCTATTTCCCATGATTCCTTCATATTTGCATATACGATACAAGGCTGTTAGAGAGATAATTAGAATTAA
TTTGACTGTAAACACAAAGATATTAGTACAAAATACGTGACGTAGAAAGTAATAATTTCTTGGGTAGTTT
GCAGTTTTAAAATTATGTTTTAAAATGGACTATCATATGCTTACCGTAACTTGAAAGTATTTCGATTTCT
TGGCTTTATATATCTTGTGGAAAGGACGAAACACCGACATGATGTAGAGTTGCTCGGTTTTAGAGCTAGA
AATAGCAAGTTAAAATAAGGCTAGTCCGTTATCAACTTGAAAAAGTGGCACCGAGTCGGTGCTTTTTTAA
GCTTGGCGTAACTAGATCTTGAGACAAATGGCAGTATTCATCCACAATTTTAAAAGAAAAGGGGGGATTG
GGGGGTACAGTGCAGGGGAAAGAATAGTAGACATAATAGCAACAGACATACAAACTAAAGAATTACAAAA
ACAAATTACAAAAATTCAAAATTTTCGGGTTTATTACAGGGACAGCAGAGATCCACTTTGGCGCCGGCTC
GAGGGGG
