>Addgene plasmid #76881 | PLXNA4 gRNA (BRDN0001148179) | depositor partial sequence | sequence record 144341 | Target Sequence
ACATGATGTAGAGTTGCTCG
