>Addgene plasmid #76881 | PLXNA4 gRNA (BRDN0001148179) | addgene partial sequence | sequence record 186689 | hU6-F
AGAAAGTAATAATTTCTTGGGTAGTTTGCAGTTTTAAAATTATGTTTTAAAATGGACTATCATATGCTTA
CCGTAACTTGAAAGTATTTCGATTTCTTGGCTTTATATATCTTGTGGAAAGGACGAAACACCGACATGAT
GTAGAGTTGCTCGTTTTAGAGCTAGAAATAGCAAGTTAAAATAAGGCTAGTCCGTTATCAACTTGAAAAA
GTGGCACCGAGTCGGTGCTTTTTTAAGCTTGGCGTAACTAGATCTTGAGACAAATGGCAGTATTCATCCA
CAATTTTAAAAGAAAAGGGGGGATTGGGGGGTACAGTGCAGGGGAAAGAATAGTAGACATAATAGCAACA
GACATACAAACTAAAGAATTACAAAAACAAATTACAAAAATTCAAAATTTTCGGGTTTATTACAGGGACA
GCAGAGATCCACTTTGGCGCCGGCTCGAGGGGGCCCGGGTGCAAAGATGGATAAAGTTTTAAACAGAGAG
GAATCTTTGCAGCTAATGGACCTTCTAGGTCTTGAAAGGAGTGGGAATTGGCTCCGGTGCCCGTCAGTGG
GCAGAGCGCA
